Addgene plasmid #92167: iRFP-PAmCherry1-PH_PLCd1
Purpose: PI(4,5)P2 single molecule fluorescent reporter
Depositing lab: Xuelin Lou. Publication: Nanoscale Landscape of Phosphoinositides Revealed by Specific Pleckstrin Homology (PH) Domains Using Single-molecule Superresolution Imaging in the Plasma Membrane. Ji C, Zhang Y, Xu P, Xu T, Lou X. J Biol Chem. 2015 Nov 6;290(45):26978-93. doi: 10.1074/jbc.M115.663013. Epub 2015 Sep 22. PubMed 26396197.
Backbone
  Vector backbone: pEGFP-N1
  Vector type: Mammalian Expression
Growth in bacteria
  Bacterial resistance: Kanamycin, 50 μg/mL
  Growth temperature: 37°C
  Growth strain: DH5alpha
  Copy number: Unknown
Gene/Insert
  Gene/Insert name: iRFP-PAmCherry1-PH_PLCd1
  Insert size (bp): 2000
  Promoter: CMV
  Tag / fusion protein: iRFP-PAmCherry1
  Cloning method: Restriction Enzyme; 5′ cloning site NheI (not destroyed); 3′ cloning site NotI (not destroyed)
  Sequencing primers: 5′ CGCAAATGGGCGGTAGGCGTG; 3′ GTCGCGGCCGCTTACTCCTTCAGGAAGTTCT
Terms and licenses: Academic/Nonprofit Terms; Industry Terms: Not Available to Industry
How to cite: iRFP-PAmCherry1-PH_PLCd1 was a gift from Xuelin Lou (Addgene plasmid # 92167 ; http://n2t.net/addgene:92167 ; RRID:Addgene_92167)
