[The description below was written by a language model from this plasmid's Addgene catalogue record and pLannotate feature annotations shown in this document.]
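Description:
iRFP-PAmCherry1-PH_PLCd1 is a mammalian expression plasmid built on the pEGFP-N1 backbone that encodes a genetically encoded probe for phosphatidylinositol 4,5-bisphosphate, PI(4,5)P2. The 6,145 nt sequence carries a high-copy ColE1/pUC-type origin for propagation in E. coli and an f1 phage origin. Selection relies on a single NeoR/KanR (Tn5 aminoglycoside phosphotransferase) gene placed behind tandem bacterial (bla) and SV40 early promoters and followed by the HSV TK polyadenylation signal, so it confers kanamycin resistance in bacteria and can support G418 selection in mammalian cells. Short annotated fragments of ble, SV40 large T antigen and the bGH poly(A) signal appear to be backbone remnants or partial matches rather than functional elements.

The payload, cloned between NheI and NotI sites, is a roughly 2 kb triple fusion driven by the human CMV immediate early enhancer and promoter and terminated by the SV40 poly(A) signal. From the N-terminus it comprises iRFP713, a constitutively fluorescent near-infrared protein that requires biliverdin as a cofactor; PAmCherry1, a monomeric photoactivatable red fluorescent protein; and a fragment of human PLCD1 corresponding to its pleckstrin homology (PH) domain, which binds PI(4,5)P2. The PH domain recruits the fusion to PI(4,5)P2-containing membranes. The photoactivatable PAmCherry1 allows sparse, stochastic activation of individual molecules for localization-based superresolution imaging, and the always-on iRFP plausibly provides a spectrally separate channel for identifying expressing cells, although the record does not state its role. The construct is intended as a single-molecule reporter for mapping the nanoscale distribution of PI(4,5)P2 in the plasma membrane.
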