Features (pLannotate 1.2.2; 16 found; start..end, strand, type, name):
      1..304     +  enhancer       CMV enhancer: human cytomegalovirus immediate early enhancer
    305..508     +  promoter       CMV promoter: human cytomegalovirus (CMV) immediate early promoter
    550..1497    +  CDS            iRFP713: iRFP713 is a basic (constitutively fluorescent) near ir fluorescent protein published in 2011, derived from Rhodopseudomonas palustris. It has low acid sensitivity. It requires the cofactor biliverdin for fluorescence.
   1513..2220    +  CDS            PAmCherry1: PAmCherry1 is a photoactivatable red fluorescent protein published in 2009, derived from Discosoma sp.. It is reported to be a rapidly-maturing monomer with high acid sensitivity.
   2236..2748    +  CDS            PLCD1 (fragment): PLCD1_HUMAN - Experimental evidence at protein level: Swiss-Prot protein existence level 1. The production of the second messenger molecules diacylglycerol (DAG) and inositol 1,4,5-trisphosphate (IP3) is mediated by activated phosphatidylinositol-specific phospholipase C enzymes (PubMed:9188725). Essential for trophoblast and placental development (By similarity). Binds phosphatidylinositol 4,5-bisphosphate (PubMed:7890667, PubMed:9188725). From Homo sapiens (Human).
   2767..2850    +  CDS            large T antigen (fragment): large T antigen from SV40 (simian virus 40)
   2873..2994    +  polyA_signal   SV40 poly(A) signal: SV40 polyadenylation signal
   3028..3456    -  rep_origin     f1 ori (sequence partly withheld): f1 bacteriophage origin of replication; arrow indicates direction of (+) strand synthesis
   3483..3587    +  promoter       AmpR promoter: bla
   3589..3946    +  promoter       SV40 promoter: SV40 enhancer and early promoter
   3981..4775    +  CDS            NeoR/KanR: aminoglycoside phosphotransferase from Tn5; aph(3')-II (or nptII); confers resistance to neomycin, kanamycin, and G418 (Geneticin®)
   4796..4948    +  CDS            ble (fragment): BLE_KLEPN - Experimental evidence at protein level: Swiss-Prot protein existence level 1. Binding protein with a strong affinity to the bleomycin family of antibiotics. Binds to CL990; an antimitotic-antibiotic compound. From Klebsiella pneumoniae.
   5007..5054    +  polyA_signal   HSV TK poly(A) signal: herpes simplex virus thymidine kinase polyadenylation signal (Cole and Stacy, 1985)
   5145..5161    -  polyA_signal   bGH poly(A) signal (fragment): bovine growth hormone polyadenylation signal
   5383..5971    +  rep_origin     ori: high-copy-number ColE1/pMB1/pBR322/pUC origin of replication
   6086..6145    +  enhancer       CMV enhancer (fragment): human cytomegalovirus immediate early enhancer
>Addgene plasmid #92167 | iRFP-PAmCherry1-PH_PLCd1 | addgene full sequence | sequence record 181413 | Addgene NGS Result
CGTTACATAACTTACGGTAAATGGCCCGCCTGGCTGACCGCCCAACGACCCCCGCCCATTGACGTCAATA
ATGACGTATGTTCCCATAGTAACGCCAATAGGGACTTTCCATTGACGTCAATGGGTGGAGTATTTACGGT
AAACTGCCCACTTGGCAGTACATCAAGTGTATCATATGCCAAGTACGCCCCCTATTGACGTCAATGACGG
TAAATGGCCCGCCTGGCATTATGCCCAGTACATGACCTTATGGGACTTTCCTACTTGGCAGTACATCTAC
GTATTAGTCATCGCTATTACCATGGTGATGCGGTTTTGGCAGTACATCAATGGGCGTGGATAGCGGTTTG
ACTCACGGGGATTTCCAAGTCTCCACCCCATTGACGTCAATGGGAGTTTGTTTTGGCACCAAAATCAACG
GGACTTTCCAAAATGTCGTAACAACTCCGCCCCATTGACGCAAATGGGCGGTAGGCGTGTACGGTGGGAG
GTCTATATAAGCAGAGCTGGTTTAGTGAACCGTCAGATCCGCTAGCGGTACCCGCCACCATGGCTGAAGG
ATCCGTCGCCAGGCAGCCTGACCTCTTGACCTGCGACGATGAGCCGATCCATATCCCCGGTGCCATCCAA
CCGCATGGACTGCTGCTCGCCCTCGCCGCCGACATGACGATCGTTGCCGGCAGCGACAACCTTCCCGAAC
TCACCGGACTGGCGATCGGCGCCCTGATCGGCCGCTCTGCGGCCGATGTCTTCGACTCGGAGACGCACAA
CCGTCTGACGATCGCCTTGGCCGAGCCCGGGGCGGCCGTCGGAGCACCGATCACTGTCGGCTTCACGATG
CGAAAGGACGCAGGCTTCATCGGCTCCTGGCATCGCCATGATCAGCTCATCTTCCTCGAGCTCGAGCCTC
CCCAGCGGGACGTCGCCGAGCCGCAGGCGTTCTTCCGCCGCACCAACAGCGCCATCCGCCGCCTGCAGGC
CGCCGAAACCTTGGAAAGCGCCTGCGCCGCCGCGGCGCAAGAGGTGCGGAAGATTACCGGCTTCGATCGG
GTGATGATCTATCGCTTCGCCTCCGACTTCAGCGGCGAAGTGATCGCAGAGGATCGGTGCGCCGAGGTCG
AGTCAAAACTAGGCCTGCACTATCCTGCCTCAACCGTGCCGGCGCAGGCCCGTCGGCTCTATACCATCAA
CCCGGTACGGATCATTCCCGATATCAATTATCGGCCGGTGCCGGTCACCCCAGACCTCAATCCGGTCACC
GGGCGGCCGATTGATCTTAGCTTCGCCATCCTGCGCAGCGTCTCGCCCGTCCATCTGGAATTCATGCGCA
ACATAGGCATGCACGGCACGATGTCGATCTCGATTTTGCGCGGCGAGCGACTGTGGGGATTGATCGTTTG
CCATCACCGAACGCCGTACTACGTCGATCTCGATGGCCGCCAAGCCTGCGAGCTAGTCGCCCAGGTTCTG
GCCTGGCAGATCGGCGTGATGGAAGAGCCACCGGTCGCCACCATGGTGAGCAAGGGCGAGGAGGATAACA
TGGCCATCATTAAGGAGTTCATGCGCTTCAAGGTGCACATGGAGGGGTCCGTGAACGGCCACGTGTTCGA
GATCGAGGGCGAGGGCGAGGGCCGCCCCTACGAGGGCACCCAGACCGCCAAGCTGAAGGTGACCAAGGGC
GGCCCCCTGCCCTTCACCTGGGACATCCTGAGCCCTCAGTTCATGTACGGCTCCAATGCCTACGTGAAGC
ACCCCGCCGACATCCCCGACTACTTTAAGCTGTCCTTCCCCGAGGGCTTCAAGTGGGAGCGCGTGATGAA
ATTCGAGGACGGCGGCGTGGTGACCGTGACCCAGGACTCCTCCCTGCAGGACGGCGAGTTCATCTACAAG
GTGAAGCTGCGCGGCACCAACTTCCCCTCCGACGGCCCCGTGATGCAGAAGAAGACCATGGGCTGGGAGG
CCCTCTCCGAGCGGATGTACCCCGAGGACGGCGCCCTGAAGGGCGAGGTCAAGCCCAGAGTGAAGCTGAA
GGACGGCGGCCACTACGACGCTGAGGTCAAGACCACCTACAAGGCCAAGAAGCCCGTGCAGCTGCCCGGC
GCCTACAACGTCAACCGCAAGCTGGACATCACCAGCCACAACGAGGACTACACCATCGTGGAGCAGTACG
AGAGAGCCGAGGGCCGCCACTCCACCGGCGGCATGGACGAGCTGTACAAGAGATCTCCCGGGGGCATGGA
CTCGGGCCGGGACTTCCTGACCCTGCACGGCCTACAGGATGATGAGGATCTACAGGCGCTGCTGAAGGGC
AGCCAGCTCCTGAAGGTGAAGTCCAGCTCATGGAGGAGAGAGCGCTTCTACAAGTTGCAGGAGGACTGCA
AGACCATCTGGCAGGAGTCCCGCAAGGTCATGCGGACCCCGGAGTCCCAGCTGTTCTCCATCGAGGACAT
TCAGGAGGTGCGAATGGGGCACCGCACGGAGGGTCTGGAGAAGTTCGCCCGTGATGTGCCCGAGGACCGC
TGCTTCTCCATTGTCTTCAAGGACCAGCGCAATACACTAGACCTCATCGCCCCATCGCCAGCTGATGCCC
AGCACTGGGTGCTGGGGCTGCACAAGATCATCCACCACTCAGGCTCCATGGACCAGCGTCAGAAGCTACA
GCACTGGATTCACTCCTGCTTGCGAAAAGCTGACAAAAACAAGGACAACAAGATGAGCTTCAAGGAGCTG
CAGAACTTCCTGAAGGAGTAAGCGGCCGCGACTCTAGATCATAATCAGCCATACCACATTTGTAGAGGTT
TTACTTGCTTTAAAAAACCTCCCACACCTCCCCCTGAACCTGAAACATAAAATGAATGCAATTGTTGTTG
TTAACTTGTTTATTGCAGCTTATAATGGTTACAAATAAAGCAATAGCATCACAAATTTCACAAATAAAGC
ATTTTTTTCACTGCATTCTAGTTGTGGTTTGTCCAAACTCATCAATGTATCTTAAGGCGTAAATTGTAAG
CGTTAATATTTTGTTAAAATTCGCGTTAAATTTTTGTTAAATCAGCTCATTTTTTAACCAATAGGCCGAA
ATCGGCAAAATCCCTTATAAATCAAAAGAATAGACCGAGATAGGGT
[37 nt withheld, positions 3127-3163]
AAAGAACGTGGACTCCAACGTCAAAGG
[49 nt withheld, positions 3191-3239]
T
[91 nt withheld, positions 3241-3331]
G
[124 nt withheld, positions 3333-3456]
CAGGTGGCACTTTTCGGGGAAATGTGCGCGGAACCCCTATTTGTTTATTTTTCTAAATACATTCAAATAT
GTATCCGCTCATGAGACAATAACCCTGATAAATGCTTCAATAATATTGAAAAAGGAAGAGTCCTGAGGCG
GAAAGAACCAGCTGTGGAATGTGTGTCAGTTAGGGTGTGGAAAGTCCCCAGGCTCCCCAGCAGGCAGAAG
TATGCAAAGCATGCATCTCAATTAGTCAGCAACCAGGTGTGGAAAGTCCCCAGGCTCCCCAGCAGGCAGA
AGTATGCAAAGCATGCATCTCAATTAGTCAGCAACCATAGTCCCGCCCCTAACTCCGCCCATCCCGCCCC
TAACTCCGCCCAGTTCCGCCCATTCTCCGCCCCATGGCTGACTAATTTTTTTTATTTATGCAGAGGCCGA
GGCCGCCTCGGCCTCTGAGCTATTCCAGAAGTAGTGAGGAGGCTTTTTTGGAGGCCTAGGCTTTTGCAAA
GATCGATCAAGAGACAGGATGAGGATCGTTTCGCATGATTGAACAAGATGGATTGCACGCAGGTTCTCCG
GCCGCTTGGGTGGAGAGGCTATTCGGCTATGACTGGGCACAACAGACAATCGGCTGCTCTGATGCCGCCG
TGTTCCGGCTGTCAGCGCAGGGGCGCCCGGTTCTTTTTGTCAAGACCGACCTGTCCGGTGCCCTGAATGA
ACTGCAAGACGAGGCAGCGCGGCTATCGTGGCTGGCCACGACGGGCGTTCCTTGCGCAGCTGTGCTCGAC
GTTGTCACTGAAGCGGGAAGGGACTGGCTGCTATTGGGCGAAGTGCCGGGGCAGGATCTCCTGTCATCTC
ACCTTGCTCCTGCCGAGAAAGTATCCATCATGGCTGATGCAATGCGGCGGCTGCATACGCTTGATCCGGC
TACCTGCCCATTCGACCACCAAGCGAAACATCGCATCGAGCGAGCACGTACTCGGATGGAAGCCGGTCTT
GTCGATCAGGATGATCTGGACGAAGAGCATCAGGGGCTCGCGCCAGCCGAACTGTTCGCCAGGCTCAAGG
CGAGCATGCCCGACGGCGAGGATCTCGTCGTGACCCATGGCGATGCCTGCTTGCCGAATATCATGGTGGA
AAATGGCCGCTTTTCTGGATTCATCGACTGTGGCCGGCTGGGTGTGGCGGACCGCTATCAGGACATAGCG
TTGGCTACCCGTGATATTGCTGAAGAGCTTGGCGGCGAATGGGCTGACCGCTTCCTCGTGCTTTACGGTA
TCGCCGCTCCCGATTCGCAGCGCATCGCCTTCTATCGCCTTCTTGACGAGTTCTTCTGAGCGGGACTCTG
GGGTTCGAAATGACCGACCAAGCGACGCCCAACCTGCCATCACGAGATTTCGATTCCACCGCCGCCTTCT
ATGAAAGGTTGGGCTTCGGAATCGTTTTCCGGGACGCCGGCTGGATGATCCTCCAGCGCGGGGATCTCAT
GCTGGAGTTCTTCGCCCACCCTAGGGGGAGGCTAACTGAAACACGGAAGGAGACAATACCGGAAGGAACC
CGCGCTATGACGGCAATAAAAAGACAGAATAAAACGCACGGTGTTGGGTCGTTTGTTCATAAACGCGGGG
TTCGGTCCCAGGGCTGGCACTCTGTCGATACCCCACCGAGACCCCATTGGGGCCAATACGCCCGCGTTTC
TTCCTTTTCCCCACCCCACCCCCCAAGTTCGGGTGAAGGCCCAGGGCTCGCAGCCAACGTCGGGGCGGCA
GGCCCTGCCATAGCCTCAGGTTACTCATATATACTTTAGATTGATTTAAAACTTCATTTTTAATTTAAAA
GGATCTAGGTGAAGATCCTTTTTGATAATCTCATGACCAAAATCCCTTAACGTGAGTTTTCGTTCCACTG
AGCGTCAGACCCCGTAGAAAAGATCAAAGGATCTTCTTGAGATCCTTTTTTTCTGCGCGTAATCTGCTGC
TTGCAAACAAAAAAACCACCGCTACCAGCGGTGGTTTGTTTGCCGGATCAAGAGCTACCAACTCTTTTTC
CGAAGGTAACTGGCTTCAGCAGAGCGCAGATACCAAATACTGTTCTTCTAGTGTAGCCGTAGTTAGGCCA
CCACTTCAAGAACTCTGTAGCACCGCCTACATACCTCGCTCTGCTAATCCTGTTACCAGTGGCTGCTGCC
AGTGGCGATAAGTCGTGTCTTACCGGGTTGGACTCAAGACGATAGTTACCGGATAAGGCGCAGCGGTCGG
GCTGAACGGGGGGTTCGTGCACACAGCCCAGCTTGGAGCGAACGACCTACACCGAACTGAGATACCTACA
GCGTGAGCTATGAGAAAGCGCCACGCTTCCCGAAGGGAGAAAGGCGGACAGGTATCCGGTAAGCGGCAGG
GTCGGAACAGGAGAGCGCACGAGGGAGCTTCCAGGGGGAAACGCCTGGTATCTTTATAGTCCTGTCGGGT
TTCGCCACCTCTGACTTGAGCGTCGATTTTTGTGATGCTCGTCAGGGGGGCGGAGCCTATGGAAAAACGC
CAGCAACGCGGCCTTTTTACGGTTCCTGGCCTTTTGCTGGCCTTTTGCTCACATGTTCTTTCCTGCGTTA
TCCCCTGATTCTGTGGATAACCGTATTACCGCCATGCATTAGTTATTAATAGTAATCAATTACGGGGTCA
TTAGTTCATAGCCCATATATGGAGTTCCG
